Addgene plasmid #213606: pRK5-PLBD2-6xHis
Purpose: Expresses PLBD2-6xHis in mammalian cells
Depositing lab: Monther Abu-Remaileh. Depositing organization: Stanford University. Publication: Glycerophosphodiesters inhibit lysosomal phospholipid catabolism in Batten disease. Nyame K, Hims A, Aburous A, Laqtom NN, Dong W, Medoh UN, Heiby JC, Xiong J, Ori A, Abu-Remaileh M. Mol Cell. 2024 Apr 4;84(7):1354-1364.e9. doi: 10.1016/j.molcel.2024.02.006. Epub 2024 Mar 5. PubMed 38447580.
Backbone
  Vector backbone: pRK5
  Vector type: Mammalian Expression
Growth in bacteria
  Bacterial resistance: Ampicillin, 100 μg/mL
  Growth temperature: 37°C
  Growth strain: DH5alpha
  Copy number: High Copy
Gene/Insert
  Gene/Insert name: phospholipase B domain containing 2 (alt names: PLBD2; P76)
  Species: H. sapiens (human)
  Insert size (bp): 1886
  GenBank ID: 196463
  Entrez Gene: PLBD2 (a.k.a. P76)
  Promoter: CMV
  Tag / fusion protein: 6xHis (C terminal on insert)
  Cloning method: Gibson Cloning
  Sequencing primers: 5′ TCCCAGGTCCAACTGCACCTCGGTTCTATCGATTGAATTC; 3′ GCGGCCGCTAAGTAAGTAAGGATCCCCAGCTTGGCCGCCA
Terms and licenses: Academic/Nonprofit Terms; Industry Terms: Not Available to Industry
How to cite: pRK5-PLBD2-6xHis was a gift from Monther Abu-Remaileh (Addgene plasmid # 213606 ; http://n2t.net/addgene:213606 ; RRID:Addgene_213606)
