[The description below was written by a language model from this plasmid's Addgene catalogue record and pLannotate feature annotations shown in this document.]
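Description:
pRK5-PLBD2-6xHis is a mammalian expression plasmid built on the pRK5 backbone that drives production of human phospholipase B domain containing 2 (PLBD2, also called P76) carrying a C-terminal 6xHis tag. It is propagated in E. coli as a high-copy plasmid through a ColE1/pUC-type origin and selected with ampicillin via the β-lactamase gene and its own promoter. The sequenced record is about 6.5 kb. It also shows an M13 phage origin, which allows single-stranded DNA production, along with residual fragments of lacZα, lacI, rop and bom plus a lac promoter/operator region. These are backbone remnants rather than functional parts of the expression unit.

The expression cassette begins with the human cytomegalovirus immediate early enhancer and promoter, followed by a fragment of a modified CMV intron A and an SP6 promoter that could serve for in vitro transcription. A short match annotated as a fragment of the mouse immunoglobulin heavy chain signal sequence lies just upstream of the insert; the record does not indicate that it is fused to the coding region, and it may be a leftover pRK5 leader or intron element. The PLBD2 open reading frame, inserted by Gibson assembly, is followed by an SV40 polyadenylation signal. The His tag is listed in the catalogue fields but was not separately annotated in the feature table. Downstream sits an SV40 enhancer/early promoter region, which includes the SV40 origin in typical pRK5 derivatives. No mammalian selection marker is annotated, so the plasmid suits transient transfection. The His tag permits affinity purification or detection of the protein, and the associated publication concerns lysosomal phospholipid catabolism in Batten disease.
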