Features (pLannotate 1.2.2; 20 found; start..end, strand, type, name):
     14..393     +  enhancer       CMV enhancer: human cytomegalovirus immediate early enhancer
    394..597     +  promoter       CMV promoter: human cytomegalovirus (CMV) immediate early promoter
    733..776     +  intron         CMV intron (fragment): modified intron A from human cytomegalovirus
    828..846     +  promoter       SP6 promoter: promoter for bacteriophage SP6 RNA polymerase
    850..887     +  CDS            IgH signal sequence (fragment): signal sequence from the mouse immunoglobulin heavy chain variable region
    928..2694    +  CDS            PLBD2: PLBL2_HUMAN - Experimental evidence at protein level: Swiss-Prot protein existence level 1. Putative phospholipase. From Homo sapiens (Human).
   2777..2911    +  polyA_signal   SV40 poly(A) signal: SV40 polyadenylation signal
   2980..3337    +  promoter       SV40 promoter: SV40 enhancer and early promoter
   3356..3510    +  CDS            lacZα (fragment): LacZα fragment of β-galactosidase; lacZ fragment
   3516..3567    -  misc_feature   bom (fragment): basis of mobility region from pBR322
   3586..3966    +  rep_origin     M13 ori (sequence partly withheld): M13 bacteriophage origin of replication; arrow indicates direction of (+) strand synthesis
   4042..4091    -  misc_feature   bom (fragment): basis of mobility region from pBR322
   4193..4228    -  CDS            rop (fragment): Rop protein, which maintains plasmids at low copy number; rop
   4323..4427    +  promoter       AmpR promoter: bla
   4428..5288    +  CDS            AmpR: β-lactamase; bla; confers resistance to ampicillin, carbenicillin, and related antibiotics
   5459..6047    +  rep_origin     ori: high-copy-number ColE1/pMB1/pBR322/pUC origin of replication
   6230..6322    +  CDS            lacI (fragment): lac repressor; lacI; The lac repressor binds to the lac operator to inhibit transcription in E. coli. This inhibition can be relieved by adding lactose or isopropyl-β-D-thiogalactopyranoside (IPTG).
   6335..6356    +  protein_bind   CAP binding site: CAP binding activates transcription in the presence of cAMP. E. coli catabolite activator protein
   6371..6401    +  promoter       lac promoter: promoter for the E. coli lac operon
   6409..6425    +  protein_bind   lac operator: The lac repressor binds to the lac operator to inhibit transcription in E. coli. This inhibition can be relieved by adding lactose or isopropyl-β-D-thiogalactopyranoside (IPTG). lac repressor encoded by lacI
>Addgene plasmid #213606 | pRK5-PLBD2-6xHis | addgene full sequence | sequence record 424658 | Addgene NGS Result
TTCGAGCTCGCCCGACATTGATTATTGACTAGTTATTAATAGTAATCAATTACGGGGTCATTAGTTCATA
GCCCATATATGGAGTTCCGCGTTACATAACTTACGGTAAATGGCCCGCCTGGCTGACCGCCCAACGACCC
CCGCCCATTGACGTCAATAATGACGTATGTTCCCATAGTAACGCCAATAGGGACTTTCCATTGACGTCAA
TGGGTGGAGTATTTACGGTAAACTGCCCACTTGGCAGTACATCAAGTGTATCATATGCCAAGTACGCCCC
CTATTGACGTCAATGACGGTAAATGGCCCGCCTGGCATTATGCCCAGTACATGACCTTATGGGACTTTCC
TACTTGGCAGTACATCTACGTATTAGTCATCGCTATTACCATGGTGATGCGGTTTTGGCAGTACATCAAT
GGGCGTGGATAGCGGTTTGACTCACGGGGATTTCCAAGTCTCCACCCCATTGACGTCAATGGGAGTTTGT
TTTGGCACCAAAATCAACGGGACTTTCCAAAATGTCGTAACAACTCCGCCCCATTGACGCAAATGGGCGG
TAGGCGTGTACGGTGGGAGGTCTATATAAGCAGAGCTCGTTTAGTGAACCGTCAGATCGCCTGGAGACGC
CATCCACGCTGTTTTGACCTCCATAGAAGACACCGGGACCGATCCAGCCTCCGCGGCCGGGAACGGTGCA
TTGGAACGCGGATTCCCCGTGCCAAGAGTGACGTAAGTACCGCCTATAGAGTCTATAGGCCCACCCCCTT
GGCTTCGTTAGAACGCGGCTACAATTAATACATAACCTTATGTATCATACACATACGATTTAGGTGACAC
TATAGAATAACATCCACTTTGCCTTTCTCTCCACAGGTGTCCACTCCCAGGTCCAACTGCACCTCGGTTC
TATCGATTGAATTCACCATGGTGGGCCAGATGTACTGCTATCCAGGATCTCATTTGGCTAGAGCTCTTAC
AAGGGCTCTTGCATTGGCTTTAGTCTTAGCATTGCTCGTAGGACCCTTTCTCTCCGGTCTTGCAGGAGCA
ATACCTGCTCCAGGCGGAAGGTGGGCACGAGATGGGCAGGTCCCTCCAGCCTCCCGCAGCCGCTCGGTGC
TCCTGGACGTCTCGGCGGGCCAGCTGCTTATGGTGGACGGACGCCACCCTGACGCCGTGGCCTGGGCCAA
CCTCACCAACGCCATCCGCGAGACTGGGTGGGCCTTCCTGGAGCTGGGCACAAGTGGCCAATACAATGAC
AGCTTGCAGGCCTATGCAGCCGGTGTGGTGGAGGCTGCTGTGTCGGAGGAGCTCATCTACATGCACTGGA
TGAACACGGTGGTGAATTACTGCGGCCCCTTCGAGTATGAAGTCGGCTACTGCGAGAGGCTGAAGAGCTT
CCTGGAGGCCAACCTAGAGTGGATGCAGGAAGAGATGGAGTCAAACCCAGACTCACCTTACTGGCACCAG
GTGCGGCTGACCCTCCTGCAGCTGAAAGGCCTGGAGGACAGCTACGAAGGCCGTGTGAGCTTCCCAGCTG
GGAAGTTCACCATCAAACCCTTGGGGTTCCTCCTGCTGCAGCTCTCTGGGGACCTGGAAGACCTGGAGCT
GGCCCTGAACAAGACCAAGATCAAACCTTCTCTGGGCTCTGGCTCCTGTTCTGCCCTCATCAAGCTGCTC
CCTGGCCAGAGTGACCTCCTGGTTGCCCACAACACCTGGAACAACTACCAGCACATGCTGCGTGTCATCA
AGAAGTACTGGCTCCAGTTCCGGGAAGGCCCCTGGGGGGACTACCCGCTGGTTCCCGGCAACAAGCTGGT
CTTCTCCTCCTACCCCGGCACCATCTTCTCCTGCGACGACTTCTACATCCTGGGCAGTGGGCTGGTGACA
CTGGAGACCACCATTGGCAACAAGAACCCAGCCCTGTGGAAGTATGTGCGGCCCAGGGGCTGTGTGCTGG
AGTGGGTACGCAACATCGTGGCCAACCGCCTGGCCTCGGATGGGGCCACCTGGGCAGACATCTTCAAGAG
GTTCAACAGCGGCACGTATAACAACCAGTGGATGATCGTGGACTACAAGGCGTTCATCCCGGGTGGGCCC
AGCCCCGGGAGCCGGGTGCTTACCATCCTGGAGCAGATCCCCGGCATGGTGGTGGTGGCTGACAAGACCT
CGGAGCTCTACCAGAAGACCTACTGGGCCAGCTACAACATACCGTCCTTCGAGACTGTGTTCAATGCCAG
TGGGCTGCAGGCCCTAGTGGCCCAGTATGGGGACTGGTTTTCTTATGACGGGAGCCCCCGGGCCCAGATC
TTCCGGCGGAACCAGTCACTGGTACAAGACATGGACTCCATGGTCAGGCTGATGAGGTACAATGACTTCC
TCCATGACCCTCTGTCACTGTGCAAAGCCTGCAACCCCCAGCCCAATGGGGAGAATGCTATCTCCGCCCG
CTCCGACCTCAACCCGGCCAATGGCTCCTACCCCTTCCAGGCCCTGCGTCAGCGCTCCCATGGGGGTATC
GATGTGAAGGTGACCAGCATGTCACTGGCCAGGATCCTGAGCCTGCTGGCGGCCAGCGGTCCCACGTGGG
ACCAGGTGCCCCCGTTCCAGTGGAGCACCTCGCCCTTCAGCGGCCTGCTGCACATGGGCCAGCCAGACCT
CTGGAAGTTCGCGCCTGTCAAGGTTTCATGGGACGGAGGTGGAGGTAGTCATCATCACCATCACCACTAG
GCGGCCGCTAAGTAAGTAAGGATCCCCAGCTTGGCCGCCATGGCCCAACTTGTTTATTGCAGCTTATAAT
GGTTACAAATAAAGCAATAGCATCACAAATTTCACAAATAAAGCATTTTTTTCACTGCATTCTAGTTGTG
GTTTGTCCAAACTCATCAATGTATCTTATCATGTCTGGATCGGGAATTAATTCGGCGCAGCACCATGGCC
TGAAATAACCTCTGAAAGAGGAACTTGGTTAGGTACCTTCTGAGGCGGAAAGAACCAGCTGTGGAATGTG
TGTCAGTTAGGGTGTGGAAAGTCCCCAGGCTCCCCAGCAGGCAGAAGTATGCAAAGCATGCATCTCAATT
AGTCAGCAACCAGGTGTGGAAAGTCCCCAGGCTCCCCAGCAGGCAGAAGTATGCAAAGCATGCATCTCAA
TTAGTCAGCAACCATAGTCCCGCCCCTAACTCCGCCCATCCCGCCCCTAACTCCGCCCAGTTCCGCCCAT
TCTCCGCCCCATGGCTGACTAATTTTTTTTATTTATGCAGAGGCCGAGGCCGCCTCGGCCTCTGAGCTAT
TCCAGAAGTAGTGAGGAGGCTTTTTTGGAGGCCTAGGCTTTTGCAAAAAGCTGTTAACAGCTTGGCACTG
GCCGTCGTTTTACAACGTCGTGACTGGGAAAACCCTGGCGTTACCCAACTTAATCGCCTTGCAGCACATC
CCCCTTTCGCCAGCTGGCGTAATAGCGAAGAGGCCCGCACCGATCGCCCTTCCCAACAGTTGCGCAGCCT
GAATGGCGAATGGCGCCTGATGCGGTATTTTCTCCTTACGCATCTGTGCGGTATTTCACACCGCATA
[142 nt withheld, positions 3568-3709]
C
[141 nt withheld, positions 3711-3851]
CCTTTGACGTTGGAGTCCACGTTCTTT
[37 nt withheld, positions 3879-3915]
ACCCTATCTCGGGCTATTCTTTTGATTTATAAGGGATTTTGCCGATTTCGGCCTATTGGTTAAAAAATGA
GCTGATTTAACAAAAATTTAACGCGAATTTTAACAAAATATTAACGTTTACAATTTTATGGTGCACTCTC
AGTACAATCTGCTCTGATGCCGCATAGTTAAGCCAGCCCCGACACCCGCCAACACCCGCTGACGCGCCCT
GACGGGCTTGTCTGCTCCCGGCATCCGCTTACAGACAAGCTGTGACCGTCTCCGGGAGCTGCATGTGTCA
GAGGTTTTCACCGTCATCACCGAAACGCGCGAGACGAAAGGGCCTCGTGATACGCCTATTTTTATAGGTT
AATGTCATGATAATAATGGTTTCTTAGACGTCAGGTGGCACTTTTCGGGGAAATGTGCGCGGAACCCCTA
TTTGTTTATTTTTCTAAATACATTCAAATATGTATCCGCTCATGAGACAATAACCCTGATAAATGCTTCA
ATAATATTGAAAAAGGAAGAGTATGAGTATTCAACATTTCCGTGTCGCCCTTATTCCCTTTTTTGCGGCA
TTTTGCCTTCCTGTTTTTGCTCACCCAGAAACGCTGGTGAAAGTAAAAGATGCTGAAGATCAGTTGGGTG
CACGAGTGGGTTACATCGAACTGGATCTCAACAGCGGTAAGATCCTTGAGAGTTTTCGCCCCGAAGAACG
TTTTCCAATGATGAGCACTTTTAAAGTTCTGCTATGTGGCGCGGTATTATCCCGTATTGACGCCGGGCAA
GAGCAACTCGGTCGCCGCATACACTATTCTCAGAATGACTTGGTTGAGTACTCACCAGTCACAGAAAAGC
ATCTTACGGATGGCATGACAGTAAGAGAATTATGCAGTGCTGCCATAACCATGAGTGATAACACTGCGGC
CAACTTACTTCTGACAACGATCGGAGGACCGAAGGAGCTAACCGCTTTTTTGCACAACATGGGGGATCAT
GTAACTCGCCTTGATCGTTGGGAACCGGAGCTGAATGAAGCCATACCAAACGACGAGCGTGACACCACGA
TGCCTGTAGCAATGGCAACAACGTTGCGCAAACTATTAACTGGCGAACTACTTACTCTAGCTTCCCGGCA
ACAATTAATAGACTGGATGGAGGCGGATAAAGTTGCAGGACCACTTCTGCGCTCGGCCCTTCCGGCTGGC
TGGTTTATTGCTGATAAATCTGGAGCCGGTGAGCGTGGGTCTCGCGGTATCATTGCAGCACTGGGGCCAG
ATGGTAAGCCCTCCCGTATCGTAGTTATCTACACGACGGGGAGTCAGGCAACTATGGATGAACGAAATAG
ACAGATCGCTGAGATAGGTGCCTCACTGATTAAGCATTGGTAACTGTCAGACCAAGTTTACTCATATATA
CTTTAGATTGATTTAAAACTTCATTTTTAATTTAAAAGGATCTAGGTGAAGATCCTTTTTGATAATCTCA
TGACCAAAATCCCTTAACGTGAGTTTTCGTTCCACTGAGCGTCAGACCCCGTAGAAAAGATCAAAGGATC
TTCTTGAGATCCTTTTTTTCTGCGCGTAATCTGCTGCTTGCAAACAAAAAAACCACCGCTACCAGCGGTG
GTTTGTTTGCCGGATCAAGAGCTACCAACTCTTTTTCCGAAGGTAACTGGCTTCAGCAGAGCGCAGATAC
CAAATACTGTTCTTCTAGTGTAGCCGTAGTTAGGCCACCACTTCAAGAACTCTGTAGCACCGCCTACATA
CCTCGCTCTGCTAATCCTGTTACCAGTGGCTGCTGCCAGTGGCGATAAGTCGTGTCTTACCGGGTTGGAC
TCAAGACGATAGTTACCGGATAAGGCGCAGCGGTCGGGCTGAACGGGGGGTTCGTGCACACAGCCCAGCT
TGGAGCGAACGACCTACACCGAACTGAGATACCTACAGCGTGAGCTATGAGAAAGCGCCACGCTTCCCGA
AGGGAGAAAGGCGGACAGGTATCCGGTAAGCGGCAGGGTCGGAACAGGAGAGCGCACGAGGGAGCTTCCA
GGGGGAAACGCCTGGTATCTTTATAGTCCTGTCGGGTTTCGCCACCTCTGACTTGAGCGTCGATTTTTGT
GATGCTCGTCAGGGGGGCGGAGCCTATGGAAAAACGCCAGCAACGCGGCCTTTTTACGGTTCCTGGCCTT
TTGCTGGCCTTTTGCTCACATGTTCTTTCCTGCGTTATCCCCTGATTCTGTGGATAACCGTATTACCGCC
TTTGAGTGAGCTGATACCGCTCGCCGCAGCCGAACGACCGAGCGCAGCGAGTCAGTGAGCGAGGAAGCGG
AAGAGCGCCCAATACGCAAACCGCCTCTCCCCGCGCGTTGGCCGATTCATTAATGCAGCTGGCACGACAG
GTTTCCCGACTGGAAAGCGGGCAGTGAGCGCAACGCAATTAATGTGAGTTAGCTCACTCATTAGGCACCC
CAGGCTTTACACTTTATGCTTCCGGCTCGTATGTTGTGTGGAATTGTGAGCGGATAACAATTTCACACAG
GAAACAGCTATGACATGATTACGAATTAA
